Addgene plasmid #29658: pET His6 Mocr TEV LIC cloning vector (1O)
Purpose: (Empty Backbone)
Depositing lab: Scott Gradia. Depositing organization: University of California, Berkeley.
Backbone
  Vector backbone: pET
  Backbone size (bp): 5712
  Vector type: Bacterial Expression
  Tag / fusion protein: 6xHis (N terminal on backbone); Mocr (N terminal on backbone); TEV cleavage site (N terminal on backbone)
Growth in bacteria
  Bacterial resistance: Kanamycin, 50 μg/mL
  Growth temperature: 37°C
  Growth strain: DH5alpha
  Copy number: Low Copy
Gene/Insert
  Gene/Insert name: None
  Tag / fusion protein: His6-Mocr-TEV (N terminal on backbone)
  Cloning method: Restriction Enzyme; 5′ cloning site LIC tag (destroyed during cloning); 3′ cloning site LIC tag (destroyed during cloning)
  Sequencing primers: 5′ Mocr forward (5'ctcctgaatgaatacctggaa); 3′ T7 reverse
Terms and licenses: Academic/Nonprofit Terms; Industry Terms: Not Available to Industry
Depositor comments: This plasmid is an empty vector to be used with a LIC cloning protocol. It has a TEV-cleavable His6 fusion tag on its N-terminus. Mocr can enhance the expression and solubility of your protein of interest. To clone into this vector, add LIC fusion tags to the 5' end of your PCR primers. Forward - 5'TACTTCCAATCCAATGCA3' Reverse - 5'TTATCCACTTCCAATGTTATTA3' Linearize the plasmid with SspI and gel purify. When digesting the DNA with T4 polymerase, use dCTP for insert and dGTP for vector. More information on this vector can be found through http://qb3.berkeley.edu/qb3/macrolab/
How to cite: pET His6 Mocr TEV LIC cloning vector (1O) was a gift from Scott Gradia (Addgene plasmid # 29658 ; http://n2t.net/addgene:29658 ; RRID:Addgene_29658)
