[The description below was written by a language model from this plasmid's Addgene catalogue record and pLannotate feature annotations shown in this document.]
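Description:
pET His6 Mocr TEV LIC cloning vector (1O) is an empty 5,712 bp bacterial expression backbone of the pET family, designed for ligation-independent cloning (LIC) of open reading frames as N-terminal fusion proteins in E. coli. It is selected with kanamycin through an aminoglycoside phosphotransferase gene and replicates from a ColE1/pBR322-type origin. The accompanying rop gene and bom region are consistent with the low copy number listed in the record. An f1 origin is also present, and short tetracycline-resistance fragments are annotated as leftovers of the pBR322 lineage.

The expression cassette consists of a T7 promoter followed by a lac operator and the T7 gene 10 ribosome binding site, with a plasmid-borne lacI gene supplying repressor. Transcription therefore depends on T7 RNA polymerase from the host and is inducible with IPTG. The reading frame opens with a 6xHis affinity tag, then Mocr, a form of the bacteriophage T7 Ocr protein (annotated as OCR_BPT7), a DNA-mimic protein used here as a fusion partner that the depositor notes can improve expression and solubility of the target. A TEV protease recognition site follows, so the whole His6-Mocr tag can be removed after purification. The LIC site lies downstream of this tag. The vector is linearized with SspI, and T4 DNA polymerase treatment of vector and tailed PCR product creates complementary overhangs, a process that destroys the cloning sites. A T7 terminator closes the cassette. The short His-tag and SET1 fragments annotated between the TEV site and the terminator appear to be residual backbone sequence, and the record assigns them no function. No insert is present.
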