Features (pLannotate 1.2.2; 21 found; start..end, strand, type, name):
     12..440     +  rep_origin     f1 ori (sequence partly withheld): f1 bacteriophage origin of replication; arrow indicates direction of (+) strand synthesis
    494..551     +  promoter       AmpR promoter (fragment): bla
    560..1375    -  CDS            KanR: aminoglycoside phosphotransferase; aph(3')-Ia; confers resistance to kanamycin in bacteria or G418 (Geneticin®) in eukaryotes
   1497..2085    +  rep_origin     ori: high-copy-number ColE1/pMB1/pBR322/pUC origin of replication
   2271..2413    -  misc_feature   bom: basis of mobility region from pBR322
   2515..2706    -  CDS            rop: Rop protein, which maintains plasmids at low copy number; rop
   2723..3103    +  CDS            YPB1_ECOLX: Protein predicted: Swiss-Prot protein existence level 4. From Escherichia coli.
   3175..3466    -  CDS            TcR (fragment): tetracycline efflux protein; tet; confers resistance to tetracycline
   3481..3502    -  protein_bind   CAP binding site: CAP binding activates transcription in the presence of cAMP. E. coli catabolite activator protein
   3515..4597    -  CDS            lacI: lac repressor; lacI; The lac repressor binds to the lac operator to inhibit transcription in E. coli. This inhibition can be relieved by adding lactose or isopropyl-β-D-thiogalactopyranoside (IPTG).
   4598..4675    -  promoter       lacI promoter: lacI
   4683..4962    -  CDS            TcR (fragment): tetracycline efflux protein; tet; confers resistance to tetracycline
   4984..5002    +  promoter       T7 promoter: promoter for bacteriophage T7 RNA polymerase
   5003..5027    +  protein_bind   lac operator: The lac repressor binds to the lac operator to inhibit transcription in E. coli. This inhibition can be relieved by adding lactose or isopropyl-β-D-thiogalactopyranoside (IPTG). lac repressor encoded by lacI
   5042..5064    +  RBS            RBS: efficient ribosome binding site from bacteriophage T7 gene 10 (Olins and Rangwala, 1989)
   5083..5100    +  CDS            6xHis: 6xHis affinity tag
   5107..5454    +  CDS            OCR_BPT7: Experimental evidence at protein level: Swiss-Prot protein existence level 1. Prevents both degradation and modification of T7 DNA by the host restriction-modification complex (PubMed:32039758, PubMed:1095770). Structural mimic of the phosphate backbone of B-form DNA that binds to and completely occupies the DNA-binding sites of all known families of the complex type I DNA restriction enzymes (PubMed:12235377, PubMed:32483229). Thereby, inhibits the restriction endonuclease activity and protects the phage genome as it penetrates into host cytoplasm (PubMed:12235377, PubMed:32483229). Inhibits
   5470..5486    +  CDS            TEV site (fragment): tobacco etch virus (TEV) protease recognition and cleavage site
   5556..5573    +  CDS            9xHis (fragment): 9xHis affinity tag
   5583..5632    +  CDS            SET1 (fragment): solubility-enhancement tag derived from T7 phage gene 10B
   5640..5687    +  terminator     T7 terminator: transcription terminator for bacteriophage T7 RNA polymerase
>Addgene plasmid #29658 | pET His6 Mocr TEV LIC cloning vector (1O) | depositor full sequence | sequence record 13773 | Author sequence
TGGCGAATGGG
[124 nt withheld, positions 12-135]
C
[91 nt withheld, positions 137-227]
A
[49 nt withheld, positions 229-277]
CCTTTGACGTTGGAGTCCACGTTCTTT
[37 nt withheld, positions 305-341]
ACCCTATCTCGGTCTATTCTTTTGATTTATAAGGGATTTTGCCGATTTCGGCCTATTGGTTAAAAAATGA
GCTGATTTAACAAAAATTTAACGCGAATTTTAACAAACTAGTAACGTTTACAATTTCAGGTGGCACTTTT
CGGGGAAATGTGCGCGGAACCCCTATTTGTTTATTTTTCTAAATACATTCAAATATGTATCCGCTCATGA
ATTAATTCTTAGAAAAACTCATCGAGCATCAAATGAAACTGCAATTTATTCATATCAGGATTATCAATAC
CATATTTTTGAAAAAGCCGTTTCTGTAATGAAGGAGAAAACTCACCGAGGCAGTTCCATAGGATGGCAAG
ATCCTGGTATCGGTCTGCGATTCCGACTCGTCCAACATCAATACAACCTATTAATTTCCCCTCGTCAAAA
ATAAGGTTATCAAGTGAGAAATCACCATGAGTGACGACTGAATCCGGTGAGAATGGCAAAAGTTTATGCA
TTTCTTTCCAGACTTGTTCAACAGGCCAGCCATTACGCTCGTCATCAAAATCACTCGCATCAACCAAACC
GTTATTCATTCGTGATTGCGCCTGAGCGAGACGAAATACGCGATCGCTGTTAAAAGGACAATTACAAACA
GGAATCGAATGCAACCGGCGCAGGAACACTGCCAGCGCATCAACAATGTTTTCACCTGAATCAGGATATT
CTTCTAATACCTGGAATGCTGTTTTCCCGGGGATCGCAGTGGTGAGTAACCATGCATCATCAGGAGTACG
GATAAAATGCTTGATGGTCGGAAGAGGCATAAATTCCGTCAGCCAGTTTAGTCTGACCATCTCATCTGTA
ACATCATTGGCAACGCTACCTTTGCCATGTTTCAGAAACAACTCTGGCGCATCGGGCTTCCCATACAATC
GATAGATTGTCGCACCTGATTGCCCGACATTATCGCGAGCCCATTTATACCCATATAAATCAGCATCCAT
GTTGGAATTTAATCGCGGCCTAGAGCAAGACGTTTCCCGTTGAATATGGCTCATAACACCCCTTGTATTA
CTGTTTATGTAAGCAGACAGTTTTATTGTTCATGACCAAAATCCCTTAACGTGAGTTTTCGTTCCACTGA
GCGTCAGACCCCGTAGAAAAGATCAAAGGATCTTCTTGAGATCCTTTTTTTCTGCGCGTAATCTGCTGCT
TGCAAACAAAAAAACCACCGCTACCAGCGGTGGTTTGTTTGCCGGATCAAGAGCTACCAACTCTTTTTCC
GAAGGTAACTGGCTTCAGCAGAGCGCAGATACCAAATACTGTCCTTCTAGTGTAGCCGTAGTTAGGCCAC
CACTTCAAGAACTCTGTAGCACCGCCTACATACCTCGCTCTGCTAATCCTGTTACCAGTGGCTGCTGCCA
GTGGCGATAAGTCGTGTCTTACCGGGTTGGACTCAAGACGATAGTTACCGGATAAGGCGCAGCGGTCGGG
CTGAACGGGGGGTTCGTGCACACAGCCCAGCTTGGAGCGAACGACCTACACCGAACTGAGATACCTACAG
CGTGAGCTATGAGAAAGCGCCACGCTTCCCGAAGGGAGAAAGGCGGACAGGTATCCGGTAAGCGGCAGGG
TCGGAACAGGAGAGCGCACGAGGGAGCTTCCAGGGGGAAACGCCTGGTATCTTTATAGTCCTGTCGGGTT
TCGCCACCTCTGACTTGAGCGTCGATTTTTGTGATGCTCGTCAGGGGGGCGGAGCCTATGGAAAAACGCC
AGCAACGCGGCCTTTTTACGGTTCCTGGCCTTTTGCTGGCCTTTTGCTCACATGTTCTTTCCTGCGTTAT
CCCCTGATTCTGTGGATAACCGTATTACCGCCTTTGAGTGAGCTGATACCGCTCGCCGCAGCCGAACGAC
CGAGCGCAGCGAGTCAGTGAGCGAGGAAGCGGAAGAGCGCCTGATGCGGTATTTTCTCCTTACGCATCTG
TGCGGTATTTCACACCGCATATATGGTGCACTCTCAGTACAATCTGCTCTGATGCCGCATAGTTAAGCCA
GTATACACTCCGCTATCGCTACGTGACTGGGTCATGGCTGCGCCCCGACACCCGCCAACACCCGCTGACG
CGCCCTGACGGGCTTGTCTGCTCCCGGCATCCGCTTACAGACAAGCTGTGACCGTCTCCGGGAGCTGCAT
GTGTCAGAGGTTTTCACCGTCATCACCGAAACGCGCGAGGCAGCTGCGGTAAAGCTCATCAGCGTGGTCG
TGAAGCGATTCACAGATGTCTGCCTGTTCATCCGCGTCCAGCTCGTTGAGTTTCTCCAGAAGCGTTAATG
TCTGGCTTCTGATAAAGCGGGCCATGTTAAGGGCGGTTTTTTCCTGTTTGGTCACTGATGCCTCCGTGTA
AGGGGGATTTCTGTTCATGGGGGTAATGATACCGATGAAACGAGAGAGGATGCTCACGATACGGGTTACT
GATGATGAACATGCCCGGTTACTGGAACGTTGTGAGGGTAAACAACTGGCGGTATGGATGCGGCGGGACC
AGAGAAAAATCACTCAGGGTCAATGCCAGCGCTTCGTTAATACAGATGTAGGTGTTCCACAGGGTAGCCA
GCAGCATCCTGCGATGCAGATCCGGAACATAATGGTGCAGGGCGCTGACTTCCGCGTTTCCAGACTTTAC
GAAACACGGAAACCGAAGACCATTCATGTTGTTGCTCAGGTCGCAGACGTTTTGCAGCAGCAGTCGCTTC
ACGTTCGCTCGCGTATCGGTGATTCATTCTGCTAACCAGTAAGGCAACCCCGCCAGCCTAGCCGGGTCCT
CAACGACAGGAGCACGATCATGCGCACCCGTGGGGCCGCCATGCCGGCGATAATGGCCTGCTTCTCGCCG
AAACGTTTGGTGGCGGGACCAGTGACGAAGGCTTGAGCGAGGGCGTGCAAGATTCCGAATACCGCAAGCG
ACAGGCCGATCATCGTCGCGCTCCAGCGAAAGCGGTCCTCGCCGAAAATGACCCAGAGCGCTGCCGGCAC
CTGTCCTACGAGTTGCATGATAAAGAAGACAGTCATAAGTGCGGCGACGATAGTCATGCCCCGCGCCCAC
CGGAAGGAGCTGACTGGGTTGAAGGCTCTCAAGGGCATCGGTCGAGATCCCGGTGCCTAATGAGTGAGCT
AACTTACATTAATTGCGTTGCGCTCACTGCCCGCTTTCCAGTCGGGAAACCTGTCGTGCCAGCTGCATTA
ATGAATCGGCCAACGCGCGGGGAGAGGCGGTTTGCGTATTGGGCGCCAGGGTGGTTTTTCTTTTCACCAG
TGAGACGGGCAACAGCTGATTGCCCTTCACCGCCTGGCCCTGAGAGAGTTGCAGCAAGCGGTCCACGCTG
GTTTGCCCCAGCAGGCGAAAATCCTGTTTGATGGTGGTTAACGGCGGGATATAACATGAGCTGTCTTCGG
TATCGTCGTATCCCACTACCGAGATATCCGCACCAACGCGCAGCCCGGACTCGGTAATGGCGCGCATTGC
GCCCAGCGCCATCTGATCGTTGGCAACCAGCATCGCAGTGGGAACGATGCCCTCATTCAGCATTTGCATG
GTTTGTTGAAAACCGGACATGGCACTCCAGTCGCCTTCCCGTTCCGCTATCGGCTGAATTTGATTGCGAG
TGAGATATTTATGCCAGCCAGCCAGACGCAGACGCGCCGAGACAGAACTTAATGGGCCCGCTAACAGCGC
GATTTGCTGGTGACCCAATGCGACCAGATGCTCCACGCCCAGTCGCGTACCGTCTTCATGGGAGAAAATA
ATACTGTTGATGGGTGTCTGGTCAGAGACATCAAGAAATAACGCCGGAACATTAGTGCAGGCAGCTTCCA
CAGCAATGGCATCCTGGTCATCCAGCGGATAGTTAATGATCAGCCCACTGACGCGTTGCGCGAGAAGATT
GTGCACCGCCGCTTTACAGGCTTCGACGCCGCTTCGTTCTACCATCGACACCACCACGCTGGCACCCAGT
TGATCGGCGCGAGATTTAATCGCCGCGACAATTTGCGACGGCGCGTGCAGGGCCAGACTGGAGGTGGCAA
CGCCAATCAGCAACGACTGTTTGCCCGCCAGTTGTTGTGCCACGCGGTTGGGAATGTAATTCAGCTCCGC
CATCGCCGCTTCCACTTTTTCCCGCGTTTTCGCAGAAACGTGGCTGGCCTGGTTCACCACGCGGGAAACG
GTCTGATAAGAGACACCGGCATACTCTGCGACATCGTATAACGTTACTGGTTTCACATTCACCACCCTGA
ATTGACTCTCTTCCGGGCGCTATCATGCCATACCGCGAAAGGTTTTGCGCCATTCGATGGTGTCCGGGAT
CTCGACGCTCTCCCTTATGCGACTCCTGCATTAGGAAGCAGCCCAGTAGTAGGTTGAGGCCGTTGAGCAC
CGCCGCCGCAAGGAATGGTGCATGCAAGGAGATGGCGCCCAACAGTCCCCCGGCCACGGGGCCTGCCACC
ATACCCACGCCGAAACAAGCGCTCATGAGCCCGAAGTGGCGAGCCCGATCTTCCCCATCGGTGATGTCGG
CGATATAGGCGCCAGCAACCGCACCTGTGGCGCCGGTGATGCCGGCCACGATGCGTCCGGCGTAGAGGAT
CGAGATCTCGATCCCGCGAAATTAATACGACTCACTATAGGGGAATTGTGAGCGGATAACAATTCCCCTC
TAGAAATAATTTTGTTTAACTTTAAGAAGGAGATATACCATGGGTTCTTCTCACCATCACCATCACCATG
GTTCTTCTATGAGCAACATGACATACAATAATGTTTTCGACCACGCGTACGAAATGCTTAAGGAGAACAT
CCGTTATGATGACATACGGGATACAGATGACCTTCACGACGCAATTCATATGGCCGCCGATAATGCCGTC
CCTCACTATTATGCCGATATTCGGTCAGTTATGGCATCTGAAGGTATTGATCTGGAATTTGAGGATAGTG
GCCTCATGCCAGATACGAAGGACGACATCAGAATTCTGCAAGCGCGGATCTACGAACAACTTACCATCGA
TTTATGGGAAGATGCGGAAGATCTCCTGAATGAATACCTGGAAGAAGTGGAGGAGTATGAGGAAGATGAA
GAGGGGACGGGGATCGAGGAAAACCTGTACTTCCAATCCAATATTGGAAGTGGATAACGGATCCGAATTC
GAGCGCCGTCGACAAGCTTGCGGCCGCACTCGAGCACCACCACCACCACCACTGAGATCCGGCTGCTAAC
AAAGCCCGAAAGGAAGCTGAGTTGGCTGCTGCCACCGCTGAGCAATAACTAGCATAACCCCTTGGGGCCT
CTAAACGGGTCTTGAGGGGTTTTTTGCTGAAAGGAGGAACTATATCCGGAT
