>Addgene plasmid #29658 | pET His6 Mocr TEV LIC cloning vector (1O) | addgene partial sequence | sequence record 35217 | 29658 with T7-term
GGCTTTGTTAGCAGCCGGATCTCAGTGGTGGTGGTGGTGGTGCTCGAGTGCGGCCGCAAGCTTGTCGACG
GCGCTCGAATTCGGATCCGTTATCCACTTCCAATATTGGATTGGAAGTACAGGTTTTCCTCGATCCCCGT
CCCCTCTTCATCTTCCTCATACTCCTCCACTTCTTCCAGGTATTCATTCAGGAGATCTTCCGCATCTTCC
CATAAATCGATGGTAAGTTGTTCGTAGATCCGCGCTTGCAGAATTCTGATGTCGTCCTTCGTATCTGGCA
TGAGGCCACTATCCTCAAATTCCAGATCAATACCTTCAGATGCCATAACTGACCGAATATCGGCATAATA
GTGAGGGACGGCATTATCGGCGGCCATATGAATTGCGTCGTGAAGGTCATCTGTATCCCGTATGTCATCA
TAACGGATGTTCTCCTTAAGCATTTCGTACGCGTGGTCGAAAACATTATTGTATGTCATGTTGCTCATAG
AAGAACCATGGTGATGGTGATGGTGAGAAGAACCCATGGTATATCTCCTTCTTAAAGTTAAACAAAATTA
TTTCTAGAGGGGAATTGTTATCCGCTCACAATTCCCCTATAGTGAGTCGTATTAATTTCGCGGGATCGAG
ATCTCGATCCTCTACGCCGGACGCATCGTGGCCGGCATCACCGGCGCCACAGGTGCGGTTGCTGGCGCCT
ATATCGCCGACATCACCGATGGGGAAGATCGGGCTCGCCACTTCGGGCTCATGAGCGCTTGTTTCGGCGT
GGGTATGGTGGCAGGCCCCGTGGCCGGGGGACTGTTGGGCGCCATCTCCTTGCATGCACCATTCCTTGCG
GCGGCGGTGCTCAACGGCCTCAACCTACTACTGGGCTGCTTCCT
